>Addgene plasmid #193760 | pLV-TetOn-Cdt1-mCherry | addgene full sequence | sequence record 380235 | Addgene NGS Result
TGGAAGGGCTAATTCACTCCCAAAGAAGACAAGATATCCTTGATCTGTGGATCTACCACACACAAGGCTA
CTTCCCTGATTAGCAGAACTACACACCAGGGCCAGGGGTCAGATATCCACTGACCTTTGGATGGTGCTAC
AAGCTAGTACCAGTTGAGCCAGATAAGGTAGAAGAGGCCAATAAAGGAGAGAACACCAGCTTGTTACACC
CTGTGAGCCTGCATGGGATGGATGACCCGGAGAGAGAAGTGTTAGAGTGGAGGTTTGACAGCCGCCTAGC
ATTTCATCACGTGGCCCGAGAGCTGCATCCGGAGTACTTCAAGAACTGCTGATATCGAGCTTGCTACAAG
GGACTTTCCGCTGGGGACTTTCCAGGGAGGCGTGGCCTGGGCGGGACTGGGGAGTGGCGAGCCCTCAGAT
CCTGCATATAAGCAGCTGCTTTTTGCCTGTACTGGGTCTCTCTGGTTAGACCAGATCTGAGCCTGGGAGC
TCTCTGGCTAACTAGGGAACCCACTGCTTAAGCCTCAATAAAGCTTGCCTTGAGTGCTTCAAGTAGTGTG
TGCCCGTCTGTTGTGTGACTCTGGTAACTAGAGATCCCTCAGACCCTTTTAGTCAGTGTGGAAAATCTCT
AGCAGTGGCGCCCGAACAGGGACTTGAAAGCGAAAGGGAAACCAGAGGAGCTCTCTCGACGCAGGACTCG
GCTTGCTGAAGCGCGCACGGCAAGAGGCGAGGGGCGGCGACTGGTGAGTACGCCAAAAATTTTGACTAGC
GGAGGCTAGAAGGAGAGAGATGGGTGCGAGAGCGTCAGTATTAAGCGGGGGAGAATTAGATCGCGATGGG
AAAAAATTCGGTTAAGGCCAGGGGGAAAGAAAAAATATAAATTAAAACATATAGTATGGGCAAGCAGGGA
GCTAGAACGATTCGCAGTTAATCCTGGCCTGTTAGAAACATCAGAAGGCTGTAGACAAATACTGGGACAG
CTACAACCATCCCTTCAGACAGGATCAGAAGAACTTAGATCATTATATAATACAGTAGCAACCCTCTATT
GTGTGCATCAAAGGATAGAGATAAAAGACACCAAGGAAGCTTTAGACAAGATAGAGGAAGAGCAAAACAA
AAGTAAGACCACCGCACAGCAAGCGGCCGGCCGCTGATCTTCAGACCTGGAGGAGGAGATATGAGGGACA
ATTGGAGAAGTGAATTATATAAATATAAAGTAGTAAAAATTGAACCATTAGGAGTAGCACCCACCAAGGC
AAAGAGAAGAGTGGTGCAGAGAGAAAAAAGAGCAGTGGGAATAGGAGCTTTGTTCCTTGGGTTCTTGGGA
GCAGCAGGAAGCACTATGGGCGCAGCGTCAATGACGCTGACGGTACAGGCCAGACAATTATTGTCTGGTA
TAGTGCAGCAGCAGAACAATTTGCTGAGGGCTATTGAGGCGCAACAGCATCTGTTGCAACTCACAGTCTG
GGGCATCAAGCAGCTCCAGGCAAGAATCCTGGCTGTGGAAAGATACCTAAAGGATCAACAGCTCCTGGGG
ATTTGGGGTTGCTCTGGAAAACTCATTTGCACCACTGCTGTGCCTTGGAATGCTAGTTGGAGTAATAAAT
CTCTGGAACAGATTTGGAATCACACGACCTGGATGGAGTGGGACAGAGAAATTAACAATTACACAAGCTT
AATACACTCCTTAATTGAAGAATCGCAAAACCAGCAAGAAAAGAATGAACAAGAATTATTGGAATTAGAT
AAATGGGCAAGTTTGTGGAATTGGTTTAACATAACAAATTGGCTGTGGTATATAAAATTATTCATAATGA
TAGTAGGAGGCTTGGTAGGTTTAAGAATAGTTTTTGCTGTACTTTCTATAGTGAATAGAGTTAGGCAGGG
ATATTCACCATTATCGTTTCAGACCCACCTCCCAACCCCGAGGGGACCCGACAGGCCCGAAGGAATAGAA
GAAGAAGGTGGAGAGAGAGACAGAGACAGATCCATTCGATTAGTGAACGGATCTCGACGGTATCGCCTTT
AAAAGAAAAGGGGGGATTGGGGGGTACAGTGCAGGGGAAAGAATAGTAGACATAATAGCAACAGACATAC
AAACTAAAGAATTACAAAAACAAATTACAAAAATTCAAAATTTTCGGGTTTATTACAGGGACAGCAGAGA
TCCAGTTTATCGATAGACTAGACGAGTTTACTCCCTATCAGTGATAGAGAACGATGTCGAGTTTACTCCC
TATCAGTGATAGAGAACGTATGTCGAGTTTACTCCCTATCAGTGATAGAGAACGTATGTCGAGTTTACTC
CCTATCAGTGATAGAGAACGTATGTCGAGTTTATCCCTATCAGTGATAGAGAACGTATGTCGAGTTTACT
CCCTATCAGTGATAGAGAACGTATGTCGAGGTAGGCGTGTACGGTGGGAGGCCTATATAAGCAGAGCTCG
TTTAGTGAACCGTCAGATCGCACCGGCGAATTCGCCACCATGGAGCAGCGCCGCGTCACCGACTTCTTCG
CGCGCCGCCGCCCCGGGCCCCCCCGCATCGCGCCGCCCAAGCTGGCCTGCCGCACCCCCAGCCCCGCCAG
GCCCGCACTCCGCGCCCCGGCCTCCGCTACCAGTGGCAGCCGCAAGCGCGCCCGCCCGCCCGCCGCCCCC
GGACGCGACCAGGCCAGGCCACCGGCCCGCAGGAGACTGCGGCTGTCGGTGGACGAGGTTTCCAGCCCCA
GTACCCCCGAGGCCCCAGACATCCCAGCCTGCCCTTCTCCGGGCCAGAAGATAAAGAAATCCACCCCGGC
AGCAGGTCAGCCGCCCCACCTGACATCCGCGCAGGACCAGGACACCATCTCTGAGCTTGCGTCATGCCTG
CAACGGGCCCGGGAGCTGGGGGCAAGAGTCCGGGCGCTGAAGGCCAGTGCCCAGGATGCTGGGGAGTCCT
GCACCCCAGAGGCCGAGGGCCGCCCTGAGGAGCCATGTGGCGAGAAGGCGCCCGCCTACCAGCGCTTCCA
TGCCCTGGCCCAGCCCGGCCTGCCGGGACTCGTGCTGCCCTACAAGTACCAGGTGCTGGCGGAGATGTTC
CGCAGCATGGACACCATCGTGGGCATGCTCCACAACCGCTCCGAGACGCCCACCTTTGCCAAGGTCCAGC
GGGGCGTCCAGGACATGATGCGTAGGCGTTTTGAGGAGCGCAATGTTGGCCAGATCAAAACCGTGTACCC
GGCCTCCTACCGCTTCCGCCAGGAGCGCAGTGTCCCCACCTTCAAGGATGGCACCAGGAGGTCAGATTAC
CAGCTCACCATCGAGCCACTGCTGGAGCAGGAGGCTGACGGAGCAGCCCCCCAGCTCACGGCCTCGCGCC
TCCTGCAGCGACGGCAGATCTTCAGCCAGAAGCTGGTGGAGCATGTCAAGGAGCACCACAAGGCCTTCCT
GGCCTCCCTGAGCCCCGCCATGGTGGTGCCGGAGGACCAGCTGACCCGCTGGCACCCGCGCTTCAACGTG
GATGAAGTACCCGACATCGAGCCGGCCGCGCTGCCCCAGCCACCCGCCACGGAGAAGCTCACCACTGCTC
AGGAGGTGCTGGCCCGGGCCCGCAACCTGATTTCACCCAGGATGGAGAAGGCCTTGAGTCAATTGGCCCT
GCGCTCTGCTGCGCCCAGCAGCCCCGGGTCTCCCAGGCCAGCACTGCCGGCTACCCCACCAGCCACCCCG
CCTGCAGCCTCTCCCAGTGCTCTGAAGGGGGTGTCCCAGGATCTGCTGGAGCGGATCCGAGCCAAGGAGG
CACAGAAGCAGCTGGCACAGATGACGCGGTGCCCGGAGCAGGAGCAGCGGCTGCAGCGCTTAGAACGGCT
GCCTGAGCTGGCCCGCGTGCTGCGGAGCGTCTTTGTGTCCGAACGCAAGCCTGCGCTCAGCATGGAGGTG
GCCTGTGCCAGGATGGTGGGCAGCTGTTGTACTATCATGAGCCCTGGGGAAATGGAGAAGCACCTGCTGC
TCCTCTCCGAGCTGCTGCCGGACTGGCTCAGCCTCCACCGCATCCGCACCGACACCTACGTCAAGCTGGA
CAAGGCCGCGGACCTCGCCCACATCACTGCACGCCTGGCCCACCAGACACGTGCTGAGGAGGGGCTGGGT
GCAGGAAGCGCTGGGGGATCCATGGTGAGCAAGGGCGAGGAGGATAACATGGCCATCATCAAGGAGTTCA
TGCGCTTCAAGGTGCACATGGAGGGCTCCGTGAACGGCCACGAGTTCGAGATCGAGGGCGAGGGCGAGGG
CCGCCCCTACGAGGGCACCCAGACCGCCAAGCTGAAGGTGACCAAGGGTGGCCCCCTGCCCTTCGCCTGG
GACATCCTGTCCCCTCAGTTCATGTACGGCTCCAAGGCCTACGTGAAGCACCCCGCCGACATCCCCGACT
ACTTGAAGCTGTCCTTCCCCGAGGGCTTCAAGTGGGAGCGCGTGATGAACTTCGAGGACGGCGGCGTGGT
GACCGTGACCCAGGACTCCTCCCTGCAGGACGGCGAGTTCATCTACAAGGTGAAGCTGCGCGGCACCAAC
TTCCCCTCCGACGGCCCCGTAATGCAGAAGAAGACCATGGGCTGGGAGGCCTCCTCCGAGCGGATGTACC
CCGAGGACGGCGCCCTGAAGGGCGAGATCAAGCAGAGGCTGAAGCTGAAGGACGGCGGCCACTACGACGC
TGAGGTCAAGACCACCTACAAGGCCAAGAAGCCCGTGCAGCTGCCCGGCGCCTACAACGTCAACATCAAG
TTGGACATCACCTCCCACAACGAGGACTACACCATCGTGGAACAGTACGAACGCGCCGAGGGCCGCCACT
CCACCGGCGGCATGGACGAGCTGTACAAGTGACCCGGGCGGGGCGCGTCTGGAACAATCAACCTCTGGAT
TACAAAATTTGTGAAAGATTGACTGGTATTCTTAACTATGTTGCTCCTTTTACGCTATGTGGATACGCTG
CTTTAATGCCTTTGTATCATGCTATTGCTTCCCGTATGGCTTTCATTTTCTCCTCCTTGTATAAATCCTG
GTTGCTGTCTCTTTATGAGGAGTTGTGGCCCGTTGTCAGGCAACGTGGCGTGGTGTGCACTGTGTTTGCT
GACGCAACCCCCACTGGTTGGGGCATTGCCACCACCTGTCAGCTCCTTTCCGGGACTTTCGCTTTCCCCC
TCCCTATTGCCACGGCGGAACTCATCGCCGCCTGCCTTGCCCGCTGCTGGACAGGGGCTCGGCTGTTGGG
CACTGACAATTCCGTGGTGTTGTCGGGGAAGCTGACGTCCTTTCCATGGCTGCTCGCCTGTGTTGCCACC
TGGATTCTGCGCGGGACGTCCTTCTGCTACGTCCCTTCGGCCCTCAATCCAGCGGACCTTCCTTCCCGCG
GCCTGCTGCCGGCTCTGCGGCCTCTTCCGCGTCTTCGCCTTCGCCCTCAGACGAGTCGGATCTCCCTTTG
GGCCGCCTCCCCGCCTGGAATTAATTCTGCAGTCGAGACCTAGAAAAACATGGAGCAATCACAAGTAGCA
ATACAGCAGCTACCAATGCTGATTGTGCCTGGCTAGAAGCACAAGAGGAGGAGGAGGTGGGTTTTCCAGT
CACACCTCAGGTACCTTTAAGACCAATGACTTACAAGGCAGCTGTAGATCTTAGCCACTTTTTAAAAGAA
AAGAGGGGACTGGAAGGGCTAATTCACTCCCAACGAAGACAAGATATCCTTGATCTGTGGATCTACCACA
CACAAGGCTACTTCCCTGATTAGCAGAACTACACACCAGGGCCAGGGGTCAGATATCCACTGACCTTTGG
ATGGTGCTACAAGCTAGTACCAGTTGAGCCAGATAAGGTAGAAGAGGCCAATAAAGGAGAGAACACCAGC
TTGTTACACCCTGTGAGCCTGCATGGGATGGATGACCCGGAGAGAGAAGTGTTAGAGTGGAGGTTTGACA
GCCGCCTAGCATTTCATCACGTGGCCCGAGAGCTGCATCCGGAGTACTTCAAGAACTGCTGATATCGAGC
TTGCTACAAGGGACTTTCCGCTGGGGACTTTCCAGGGAGGCGTGGCCTGGGCGGGACTGGGGAGTGGCGA
GCCCTCAGATCCTGCATATAAGCAGCTGCTTTTTGCCTGTACTGGGTCTCTCTGGTTAGACCAGATCTGA
GCCTGGGAGCTCTCTGGCTAACTAGGGAACCCACTGCTTAAGCCTCAATAAAGCTTGCCTTGAGTGCTTC
AAGTAGTGTGTGCCCGTCTGTTGTGTGACTCTGGTAACTAGAGATCCCTCAGACCCTTTTAGTCAGTGTG
GAAAATCTCTAGCAGTAGTAGTTCATGTCATCTTATTATTCAGTATTTATAACTTGCAAAGAAATGAATA
TCAGAGAGTGAGAGGCCTTGACATTGCTAGCGTTTACCGTCGACCTCTAGCTAGAGCTTGGCGTAATCAT
GGTCATAGCTGTTTCCTGTGTGAAATTGTTATCCGCTCACAATTCCACACAACATACGAGCCGGAAGCAT
AAAGTGTAAAGCCTGGGGTGCCTAATGAGTGAGCTAACTCACATTAATTGCGTTGCGCTCACTGCCCGCT
TTCCAGTCGGGAAACCTGTCGTGCCAGCTGCATTAATGAATCGGCCAACGCGCGGGGAGAGGCGGTTTGC
GTATTGGGCGCTCTTCCGCTTCCTCGCTCACTGACTCGCTGCGCTCGGTCGTTCGGCTGCGGCGAGCGGT
ATCAGCTCACTCAAAGGCGGTAATACGGTTATCCACAGAATCAGGGGATAACGCAGGAAAGAACATGTGA
GCAAAAGGCCAGCAAAAGGCCAGGAACCGTAAAAAGGCCGCGTTGCTGGCGTTTTTCCATAGGCTCCGCC
CCCCTGACGAGCATCACAAAAATCGACGCTCAAGTCAGAGGTGGCGAAACCCGACAGGACTATAAAGATA
CCAGGCGTTTCCCCCTGGAAGCTCCCTCGTGCGCTCTCCTGTTCCGACCCTGCCGCTTACCGGATACCTG
TCCGCCTTTCTCCCTTCGGGAAGCGTGGCGCTTTCTCATAGCTCACGCTGTAGGTATCTCAGTTCGGTGT
AGGTCGTTCGCTCCAAGCTGGGCTGTGTGCACGAACCCCCCGTTCAGCCCGACCGCTGCGCCTTATCCGG
TAACTATCGTCTTGAGTCCAACCCGGTAAGACACGACTTATCGCCACTGGCAGCAGCCACTGGTAACAGG
ATTAGCAGAGCGAGGTATGTAGGCGGTGCTACAGAGTTCTTGAAGTGGTGGCCTAACTACGGCTACACTA
GAAGAACAGTATTTGGTATCTGCGCTCTGCTGAAGCCAGTTACCTTCGGAAAAAGAGTTGGTAGCTCTTG
ATCCGGCAAACAAACCACCGCTGGTAGCGGTGGTTTTTTTGTTTGCAAGCAGCAGATTACGCGCAGAAAA
AAAGGATCTCAAGAAGATCCTTTGATCTTTTCTACGGGGTCTGACGCTCAGTGGAACGAAAACTCACGTT
AAGGGATTTTGGTCATGAGATTATCAAAAAGGATCTTCACCTAGATCCTTTTAAATTAAAAATGAAGTTT
TAAATCAATCTAAAGTATATATGAGTAAACTTGGTCTGACAGTTACCAATGCTTAATCAGTGAGGCACCT
ATCTCAGCGATCTGTCTATTTCGTTCATCCATAGTTGCCTGACTCCCCGTCGTGTAGATAACTACGATAC
GGGAGGGCTTACCATCTGGCCCCAGTGCTGCAATGATACCGCGAGACCCACGCTCACCGGCTCCAGATTT
ATCAGCAATAAACCAGCCAGCCGGAAGGGCCGAGCGCAGAAGTGGTCCTGCAACTTTATCCGCCTCCATC
CAGTCTATTAATTGTTGCCGGGAAGCTAGAGTAAGTAGTTCGCCAGTTAATAGTTTGCGCAACGTTGTTG
CCATTGCTACAGGCATCGTGGTGTCACGCTCGTCGTTTGGTATGGCTTCATTCAGCTCCGGTTCCCAACG
ATCAAGGCGAGTTACATGATCCCCCATGTTGTGCAAAAAAGCGGTTAGCTCCTTCGGTCCTCCGATCGTT
GTCAGAAGTAAGTTGGCCGCAGTGTTATCACTCATGGTTATGGCAGCACTGCATAATTCTCTTACTGTCA
TGCCATCCGTAAGATGCTTTTCTGTGACTGGTGAGTACTCAACCAAGTCATTCTGAGAATAGTGTATGCG
GCGACCGAGTTGCTCTTGCCCGGCGTCAATACGGGATAATACCGCGCCACATAGCAGAACTTTAAAAGTG
CTCATCATTGGAAAACGTTCTTCGGGGCGAAAACTCTCAAGGATCTTACCGCTGTTGAGATCCAGTTCGA
TGTAACCCACTCGTGCACCCAACTGATCTTCAGCATCTTTTACTTTCACCAGCGTTTCTGGGTGAGCAAA
AACAGGAAGGCAAAATGCCGCAAAAAAGGGAATAAGGGCGACACGGAAATGTTGAATACTCATACTCTTC
CTTTTTCAATATTATTGAAGCATTTATCAGGGTTATTGTCTCATGAGCGGATACATATTTGAATGTATTT
AGAAAAATAAACAAATAGGGGTTCCGCGCACATTTCCCCGAAAAGTGCCACCTGACGTCGACGGATCGGG
AGATCAACTTGTTTATTGCAGCTTATAATGGTTACAAATAAAGCAATAGCATCACAAATTTCACAAATAA
AGCATTTTTTTCACTGCATTCTAGTTGTGGTTTGTCCAAACTCATCAATGTATCTTATCATGTCTGGATC
AACTGGATAACTCAAGCTAACCAAAATCATCCCAAACTTCCCACCCCATACCCTATTACCACTGCCAATT
ACCTGTGGTTTCATTTACTCTAAACCTGTGATTCCTCTGAATTATTTTCATTTTAAAGAAATTGTATTTG
TTAAATATGTACTACAAACTTAGTAGT
Features (pLannotate 1.2.2; 21 found; start..end, strand, type, name):
    377..634     +  LTR            5' LTR (truncated): truncated 5' long terminal repeat (LTR) from HIV-1
    681..806     +  misc_feature   HIV-1 Ψ: packaging signal of human immunodeficiency virus type 1
    790..1128    +  CDS            HIV-1 gag (fragment): gag protein from human immunodeficiency virus 1; gag
   1303..1536    +  misc_feature   RRE: The Rev response element (RRE) of HIV-1 allows for Rev-dependent mRNA export from the nucleus to the cytoplasm.
   1913..2013    +  CDS            Rev (fragment): human immunodeficiency virus 1 (HIV-1) Rev protein; rev; enhances nuclear export of unspliced and incompletely spliced viral mRNAs
   2028..2143    +  misc_feature   cPPT/CTS: central polypurine tract and central termination sequence of HIV-1 (lacking the first T)
   2193..2471    +  promoter       tight TRE promoter (fragment): Tet-responsive promoter PTight, consisting of seven tet operator sequences followed by the minimal CMV promoter
   2490..4127    +  CDS            CDT1: CDT1_HUMAN - Experimental evidence at protein level: Swiss-Prot protein existence level 1. Required for both DNA replication and mitosis (PubMed:11125146, PubMed:22581055, PubMed:21856198, PubMed:14993212, PubMed:26842564). DNA replication licensing factor, required for pre- replication complex assembly. Cooperates with CDC6 and the origin recognition complex (ORC) during G1 phase of the cell cycle to promote the loading of the mini-chromosome maintenance (MCM) complex onto DNA to generate pre-replication complexes (pre-RC)(PubMed:14672932). Required also for mitosis by promoting stable kineto
   4152..4859    +  CDS            mCherry: mCherry is a basic (constitutively fluorescent) red fluorescent protein published in 2004, derived from Discosoma sp.. It is reported to be a very rapidly-maturing monomer with low acid sensitivity.
   4886..5474    +  misc_feature   WPRE: woodchuck hepatitis virus posttranscriptional regulatory element
   5491..6009    +  CDS            nef (fragment): NEF_HV1BR - Experimental evidence at protein level: Swiss-Prot protein existence level 1. Extracellular Nef protein targets CD4(+) T-lymphocytes for apoptosis by interacting with CXCR4 surface receptors (PubMed:14990729). From Human immunodeficiency virus type 1 group M subtype B (isolate BRU/LAI) (HIV-1).
   6057..6314    +  LTR            5' LTR (truncated): truncated 5' long terminal repeat (LTR) from HIV-1
   6466..6482    -  protein_bind   lac operator: The lac repressor binds to the lac operator to inhibit transcription in E. coli. This inhibition can be relieved by adding lactose or isopropyl-β-D-thiogalactopyranoside (IPTG). lac repressor encoded by lacI
   6490..6520    -  promoter       lac promoter: promoter for the E. coli lac operon
   6535..6556    -  protein_bind   CAP binding site: CAP binding activates transcription in the presence of cAMP. E. coli catabolite activator protein
   6569..6661    -  CDS            lacI (fragment): lac repressor; lacI; The lac repressor binds to the lac operator to inhibit transcription in E. coli. This inhibition can be relieved by adding lactose or isopropyl-β-D-thiogalactopyranoside (IPTG).
   6844..7432    -  rep_origin     ori: high-copy-number ColE1/pMB1/pBR322/pUC origin of replication
   7603..8463    -  CDS            AmpR: β-lactamase; bla; confers resistance to ampicillin, carbenicillin, and related antibiotics
   8464..8568    -  promoter       AmpR promoter: bla
   8616..8750    +  polyA_signal   SV40 poly(A) signal: SV40 polyadenylation signal
   8917..329     +  CDS            nef (fragment) (across the origin): NEF_HV1BR - Experimental evidence at protein level: Swiss-Prot protein existence level 1. Extracellular Nef protein targets CD4(+) T-lymphocytes for apoptosis by interacting with CXCR4 surface receptors (PubMed:14990729). From Human immunodeficiency virus type 1 group M subtype B (isolate BRU/LAI) (HIV-1).
