[The description below was written by a language model from this plasmid's Addgene catalogue record and pLannotate feature annotations shown in this document.]
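Description:
pLV-TetOn-Cdt1-mCherry is an HIV-1-derived lentiviral transfer vector for doxycycline-inducible expression of wild-type human CDT1 fused at its C terminus to the red fluorescent protein mCherry. It is propagated in E. coli through a high-copy ColE1/pUC-type origin and selected with ampicillin via the β-lactamase gene; remnants of a lac promoter/operator region are also present in the bacterial backbone. The sequenced plasmid is about 8.9 kb, consistent with the stated backbone and insert sizes.

The proviral region is bounded by two LTR elements, both annotated as truncated HIV-1 LTRs and each preceded by nef-derived sequence. It carries the Ψ packaging signal with an adjoining gag fragment, the Rev response element for Rev-dependent nuclear export of the genomic RNA, and the cPPT/CTS, which aids nuclear import of the reverse-transcribed genome. Downstream lies a tight TRE promoter (tet operator repeats joined to a minimal CMV promoter) driving the CDT1 coding sequence, followed after a short linker by mCherry, and then a WPRE to enhance transcript stability and expression. No tetracycline transactivator and no mammalian selection marker appear in the feature table, so induction presumably depends on rtTA supplied separately in the target cells, and transduced cells would be identified by induced mCherry fluorescence.

The depositor notes that virus was produced with a third-generation packaging system and VSV-G envelope. CDT1 is a replication licensing factor that cooperates with ORC and CDC6 to load MCM complexes in G1. The construct allows timed, titratable production of a fluorescently trackable CDT1, and was deposited with work on how CDT1 inhibits the CMG helicase in early S phase to separate origin licensing from DNA synthesis.
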