Addgene plasmid #193760: pLV-TetOn-Cdt1-mCherry
Purpose: Doxycyline-inducible (TetOn) human Cdt1 (C-terminal mCherry tag)
Depositing lab: Tobias Meyer. Depositing organization: Cornell University. Publication: CDT1 inhibits CMG helicase in early S phase to separate origin licensing from DNA synthesis. Ratnayeke N, Baris Y, Chung M, Yeeles JTP, Meyer T. Mol Cell. 2023 Jan 5;83(1):26-42.e13. doi: 10.1016/j.molcel.2022.12.004. PubMed 36608667.
Backbone
  Vector backbone: pLV-TetOn
  Backbone size w/o insert (bp): 6532
  Vector type: Lentiviral
Growth in bacteria
  Bacterial resistance: Ampicillin, 100 μg/mL
  Growth temperature: 30°C
  Growth strain: NEB Stable
  Copy number: High Copy
Gene/Insert
  Gene/Insert name: Cdt1-mCherry
  Species: H. sapiens (human)
  Insert size (bp): 2385
  Mutation: WT
  Entrez Gene: CDT1 (a.k.a. DUP, RIS2)
  Promoter: TRE
  Tag / fusion protein: mCherry (C terminal on insert)
  Cloning method: Gibson Cloning
  Sequencing primers: 5′ cagagctcgtttagtgaaccg; 3′ cattaaagcagcgtatcc
Terms and licenses: Academic/Nonprofit Terms; Industry Terms: Not Available to Industry
Depositor comments: The 3rd generation packaging system (pMDLg/pRRE, pRSV-rev, and pVSVG) was used to create virus from this lentiviral transfer vector.
How to cite: pLV-TetOn-Cdt1-mCherry was a gift from Tobias Meyer (Addgene plasmid # 193760 ; http://n2t.net/addgene:193760 ; RRID:Addgene_193760)
